Addgene plasmid #72050: Unc5a.a-AP-His
Purpose: Expresses the extracellular region of the Unc5A, isoform a protein, C-terminally fused to alkaline phosphatase + 6X histidine tag.
Depositing lab: Woj Wojtowicz. Publication: An extracellular biochemical screen reveals that FLRTs and Unc5s mediate neuronal subtype recognition in the retina. Visser JJ, Cheng Y, Perry SC, Chastain AB, Parsa B, Masri SS, Ray TA, Kay JN, Wojtowicz WM. Elife. 2015 Dec 3;4. pii: e08149. doi: 10.7554/eLife.08149. PubMed 26633812.
Backbone
  Vector backbone: pCMVi-SV40ori
  Vector type: Mammalian Expression
Growth in bacteria
  Bacterial resistance: Ampicillin, 100 μg/mL
  Growth temperature: 37°C
  Growth strain: DH5alpha
  Copy number: High Copy
Gene/Insert
  Gene/Insert name: Unc5a.a (alt names: Unc5A, isoform a; Unc5h1; NCBI gene ID 107448; Reference sequence NM_153131.3)
  Species: M. musculus (mouse)
  Insert size (bp): 1062
  Entrez Gene: Unc5a (a.k.a. Unc5h1, mKIAA1976)
  Promoter: CMV
  Tag / fusion protein: AP-His (C terminal on backbone)
  Cloning method: Restriction Enzyme; 5′ cloning site NotI (not destroyed); 3′ cloning site SpeI (not destroyed)
  Sequencing primers: 5′ GTCAGAGGTAACTCCCGTTGC; 3′ GAGGTTCTTGGCGGCTGTC
Terms and licenses: Academic/Nonprofit Terms; Industry Terms: Not Available to Industry
Depositor comments: We identified a previously-unreported isoform and named it "z". As such, we designated this previously-reported isoform as isoform "a".
How to cite: Unc5a.a-AP-His was a gift from Woj Wojtowicz (Addgene plasmid # 72050 ; http://n2t.net/addgene:72050 ; RRID:Addgene_72050)
