[The description below was written by a language model from this plasmid's Addgene catalogue record and pLannotate feature annotations shown in this document.]
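Description:
Unc5a.a-AP-His is a mammalian expression plasmid of about 7.6 kb, built on the pCMVi-SV40ori backbone, that produces the extracellular region of mouse Unc5A (isoform a, also known as Unc5h1) as a soluble fusion protein. It is propagated in E. coli through a high-copy ColE1/pUC-type origin and selected with ampicillin via the β-lactamase gene. The backbone also carries an f1 phage origin and short remnants of rop, bom and lacZα that appear to be cloning leftovers rather than functional parts. An annotated SV40 enhancer/early promoter region, which normally contains the SV40 origin, matches the "SV40ori" in the backbone name. Such an element allows episomal amplification in cells expressing large T antigen.

The expression cassette is driven by the human CMV immediate-early enhancer and promoter followed by CMV intron A, an arrangement commonly used to boost transcript levels. The 1,062 bp Unc5a ectodomain fragment sits between retained NotI and SpeI sites and reads in frame into a backbone-encoded human placental alkaline phosphatase (annotated as SEAP). According to the catalogue entry, a C-terminal 6X histidine tag follows; it is not separately annotated in the feature table. An SV40 polyadenylation signal terminates the transcript.

Unc5A is a netrin receptor involved in axon repulsion. Here, only its ectodomain is expressed, so the AP moiety can serve as an enzymatic reporter for binding and the His tag as a handle for capture or purification. The plasmid comes from an extracellular biochemical interaction screen of retinal cell-surface proteins that implicated FLRT–Unc5 binding in neuronal subtype recognition. The depositor notes that the "a" label distinguishes this previously reported isoform from a newly identified isoform named "z".
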