Features (pLannotate 1.2.2; 14 found; start..end, strand, type, name):
     25..408     +  enhancer       CMV enhancer: human cytomegalovirus immediate early enhancer
    410..609     +  promoter       CMV promoter: human cytomegalovirus (CMV) immediate early promoter
    748..1573    +  intron         CMV intron A: human cytomegalovirus intron A (Chapman et al., 1991)
   1610..2671    +  CDS            Unc5a (fragment): UNC5A_MOUSE - Also known as Kiaa1976, Unc5h1. Experimental evidence at protein level: Swiss-Prot protein existence level 1. Receptor for netrin required for axon guidance. Functions in the netrin signaling pathway and promotes neurite outgrowth in response to NTN1. Mediates axon repulsion of neuronal growth cones in the developing nervous system in response to netrin. Axon repulsion in growth cones may be mediated by its association with DCC that may trigger signaling for repulsion. It also acts as a dependence receptor required for apoptosis induction when not associated with netrin ligand. F
   2690..4141    +  CDS            SEAP: secreted alkaline phosphatase from human placenta The natural enzyme has a C-terminal transmembrane sequence that is replaced by a GPI anchor.
   4200..4321    +  polyA_signal   SV40 poly(A) signal: SV40 polyadenylation signal
   4530..5118    -  rep_origin     ori: high-copy-number ColE1/pMB1/pBR322/pUC origin of replication
   5289..6149    -  CDS            AmpR: β-lactamase; bla; confers resistance to ampicillin, carbenicillin, and related antibiotics
   6150..6254    -  promoter       AmpR promoter: bla
   6349..6384    +  CDS            rop (fragment): Rop protein, which maintains plasmids at low copy number; rop
   6407..6737    +  promoter       SV40 promoter: SV40 enhancer and early promoter
   6860..6959    +  misc_feature   bom (fragment): basis of mobility region from pBR322
   6987..7415    -  rep_origin     f1 ori (sequence partly withheld): f1 bacteriophage origin of replication; arrow indicates direction of (+) strand synthesis
   7419..7576    -  CDS            lacZα (fragment): LacZα fragment of β-galactosidase; lacZ fragment
>Addgene plasmid #72050 | Unc5a.a-AP-His | depositor full sequence | sequence record 131236 | Full Sequence
GTCGAGGTCTCGACGGTATCGATTGACATTGATTATTGACTAGCTAGTTATTAATAGTAATCAATTACGG
GGTCATTAGTTCATAGCCCATATATGGAGTTCCGCGTTACATAACTTACGGTAAATGGCCCGCCTGGCTG
ACCGCCCAACGACCCCCGCCCATTGACGTCAATAATGACGTATGTTCCCATAGTAACGCCAATAGGGACT
TTCCATTGACGTCAATGGGTGGAGTATTTACGGTAAACTGCCCACTTGGCAGTACATCAAGTGTATCATA
TGCCAAGTCCGCCCCCTATTGACGTCAATGACGGTAAATGGCCCGCCTGGCATTATGCCCAGTACATGAC
CTTACGGGACTTTCCTACTTGGCAGTACATCTACGTATTAGTCATCGCTATTACCATGGTGATGCGGTTT
TGGCAGTACACCAATGGGCGTGGATAGCGGTTTGACTCACGGGGATTTCCAAGTCTCCACCCCATTGACG
TCAATGGGAGTTTGTTTTGGCACCAAAATCAACGGGACTTTCCAAAATGTCGTAATAACCCCGCCCCGTT
GACGCAAATGGGCGGTAGGCGTGTACGGTGGGAGGTCTATATAAGCAGAGCTCGTTTAGTGAACCGTCAG
ATCGCCTGGAGACGCCATCCACGCTGTTTTGACCTCCATAGAAGACACCGGGACCGATCCAGCCTCCGCG
GCCGGGAACGGTGCATTGGAACGCGGATTCCCCGTGCCAAGAGTGACGTAAGTACCGCCTATAGACTCTA
TAGGCACACCCCTTTGGCTCTTATGCATGCTATACTGTTTTTGGCTTGGGGCCTATACACCCCCGCTTCC
ATATGCTATAGGTGATGGTATAGCTTAGCCTATAGGTGTGGGTTATTGACCATTATTGACCACTCCCCTA
TTGGTGACGATACTTTCCATTACTAATCCATAACATGGCTCTTTGCCACAACTATCTCTATTGGCTATAT
GCCAATACTCTGTCCTTCAGAGACTGACACGGACTCTGTATTTTTACAGGATGGGGTCCCATTTATTATT
TACAAATTCACATATACAACAACGCCGTCCCCCGTGCCCGCAGTTTTTATTAAACATAGCGTGGGATCTC
CACGCGAATCTCGGGTACGTGTTCCGGACATGGGCTCTTCTCCGGTAGCGGCGGAGCTTCCACATCCGAG
CCCTGGTCCCATGCCTCCAGCGGCTCATGGTCGCTCGGCAGCTCCTTGCTCCTAACAGTGGAGGCCAGAC
TTAGGCACAGCACAATGCCCACCACCACCAGTGTGCCGCACAAGGCCGTGGCGGTAGGGTATGTGTCTGA
AAATGAGCTCGGAGATTGGGCTCGCACCGCTGACGCAGATGGAAGACTTAAGGCAGCGGCAGAAGAAGAT
GCAGGCAGCTGAGTTGTTGTATTCTGATAAGAGTCAGAGGTAACTCCCGTTGCGGTGCTGTTAACGGTGG
AGGGCAGTGTAGTCTGAGCAGTACTCGTTGCTGCCGCGCGCGCCACCAGACATAATAGCTGACAGACTAA
CAGACTGTTCCTTTCCATGGGTCTTTTCTGCAGAAGCTTGAATTCTCGAGGATCCGCGGCCGCGCCACCA
TGGCCGTCCGGCCCGGCCTGTGGCCAGCGCTCCTGGGCATAGTCCTCACTGCCTGGCTTCGTGGTTCGGG
TGCCCAGCAGAGTGCCACAGTGGCCAACCCAGTGCCTGGTGCCAACCCGGACCTGCTGCCCCACTTCCTG
GTAGAGCCGGAGGACGTGTACATTGTCAAGAACAAGCCCGTGCTGCTGGTGTGCAAGGCTGTGCCCGCCA
CCCAGATCTTCTTCAAGTGCAACGGGGAATGGGTTCGCCAGGTCGATCACGTCATTGAACGCAGCACTGA
CGGCAGCAGCGGATTGCCAACCATGGAGGTCCGGATCAACGTATCAAGGCAGCAGGTCGAGAAAGTGTTT
GGGCTGGAGGAGTACTGGTGCCAGTGTGTGGCATGGAGCTCCTCAGGAACCACCAAAAGCCAGAAGGCCT
ACATCCGGATTGCCTATTTGCGCAAGAACTTTGAGCAGGAGCCGCTGGCCAAGGAAGTGTCACTGGAGCA
AGGCATTGTGCTACCTTGTCGCCCCCCGGAAGGAATCCCCCCAGCTGAGGTGGAGTGGCTCCGAAATGAG
GACCTCGTGGACCCCTCCCTCGACCCCAATGTGTACATCACACGGGAGCACAGCCTAGTCGTGCGGCAGG
CCCGCCTGGCCGACACTGCCAACTACACCTGCGTGGCCAAGAACATCGTGGCCCGTCGCCGAAGCGCCTC
TGCGGCCGTCATTGTTTATGTGAACGGTGGGTGGTCGACGTGGACCGAGTGGTCCGTCTGCAGTGCCAGC
TGTGGGCGTGGCTGGCAGAAACGGAGCCGGAGCTGCACCAACCCGGCACCTCTCAACGGGGGCGCCTTCT
GTGAGGGGCAGAATGTCCAGAAAACAGCCTGCGCCACTCTGTGCCCAGTGGATGGGAGCTGGAGCCCATG
GAGTAAGTGGTCAGCCTGCGGGCTTGACTGCACCCACTGGCGGAGCCGGGAGTGCTCCGACCCAGCGCCC
CGCAACGGAGGTGAGGAGTGCCGGGGTGCTGACCTGGACACCCGCAACTGTACCAGTGACCTCTGCCTGC
ACACCTCTTCCACTAGTGGATCTTCCGGAATCATCCCAGTTGAGGAGGAGAACCCGGACTTCTGGAACCG
CGAGGCAGCCGAGGCCCTGGGTGCCGCCAAGAAGCTGCAGCCTGCACAGACAGCCGCCAAGAACCTCATC
ATCTTCCTGGGCGATGGGATGGGGGTGTCTACGGTGACAGCTGCCAGGATCCTAAAAGGGCAGAAGAAGG
ACAAACTGGGGCCTGAGATACCCCTGGCCATGGACCGCTTCCCATATGTGGCTCTGTCCAAGACATACAA
TGTAGACAAACATGTGCCAGACAGTGGAGCCACAGCCACGGCCTACCTGTGCGGGGTCAAGGGCAACTTC
CAGACCATTGGCTTGAGTGCAGCCGCCCGCTTTAACCAGTGCAACACGACACGCGGCAACGAGGTCATCT
CCGTGATGAATCGGGCCAAGAAAGCAGGGAAGTCAGTGGGAGTGGTAACCACCACACGAGTGCAGCACGC
CTCGCCAGCCGGCACCTACGCCCACACGGTGAACCGCAACTGGTACTCGGACGCCGACGTGCCTGCCTCG
GCCCGCCAGGAGGGGTGCCAGGACATCGCTACGCAGCTCATCTCCAACATGGACATTGACGTGATCCTAG
GTGGAGGCCGAAAGTACATGTTTCGCATGGGAACCCCAGACCCTGAGTACCCAGATGACTACAGCCAAGG
TGGGACCAGGCTGGACGGGAAGAATCTGGTGCAGGAATGGCTGGCGAAGCGCCAGGGTGCCCGGTATGTG
TGGAACCGCACTGAGCTCATGCAGGCTTCCCTGGACCCGTCTGTGACCCATCTCATGGGTCTCTTTGAGC
CTGGAGACATGAAATACGAGATCCACCGAGACTCCACACTGGACCCCTCCCTGATGGAGATGACAGAGGC
TGCCCTGCGCCTGCTGAGCAGGAACCCCCGCGGCTTCTTCCTCTTCGTGGAGGGTGGTCGCATCGACCAT
GGTCATCATGAAAGCAGGGCTTACCGGGCACTGACTGAGACGATCATGTTCGACGACGCCATTGAGAGGG
CGGGCCAGCTCACCAGCGAGGAGGACACGCTGAGCCTCGTCACTGCCGACCACTCCCACGTCTTCTCCTT
CGGAGGCTACCCCCTGCGAGGGAGCTCCATCTTCGGGCTGGCCCCTGGCAAGGCCCGGGACAGGAAGGCC
TACACGGTCCTCCTATACGGAAACGGTCCAGGCTATGTGCTCAAGGACGGCGCCCGGCCGGATGTTACCG
AGAGCGAGAGCGGGAGCCCCGAGTATCGGCAGCAGTCAGCAGTGCCCCTGGACGAAGAGACCCACGCAGG
CGAGGACGTGGCGGTGTTCGCGCGCGGCCCGCAGGCGCACCTGGTTCACGGCGTGCAGGAGCAGACCTTC
ATAGCGCACGTCATGGCCTTCGCCGCCTGCCTGGAGCCCTACACCGCCTGCGACCTGGCGCCCCCCGCCG
GCACCACCGACGCCGCGCACCCGGGTCATCATCACCATCACCATTAATCTAGAGATCTTATTAAAGCAGA
ACTTGTTTATTGCAGCTTATAATGGTTACAAATAAAGCAATAGCATCACAAATTTCACAAATAAAGCATT
TTTTTCACTGCATTCTAGTTGTGGTTTGTCCAAACTCATCAATGTATCTTATCATGTCTGGTCGACTCTA
GCTAGACTCTTCCGCTTCCTCGCTCACTGACTCGCTGCGCTCGGTCGTTCGGCTGCGGCGAGCGGTATCA
GCTCACTCAAAGGCGGTAATACGGTTATCCACAGAATCAGGGGATAACGCAGGAAAGAACATGTGAGCAA
AAGGCCAGCAAAAGGCCAGGAACCGTAAAAAGGCCGCGTTGCTGGCGTTTTTCCATAGGCTCCGCCCCCC
TGACGAGCATCACAAAAATCGACGCTCAAGTCAGAGGTGGCGAAACCCGACAGGACTATAAAGATACCAG
GCGTTTCCCCCTGGAAGCTCCCTCGTGCGCTCTCCTGTTCCGACCCTGCCGCTTACCGGATACCTGTCCG
CCTTTCTCCCTTCGGGAAGCGTGGCGCTTTCTCATAGCTCACGCTGTAGGTATCTCAGTTCGGTGTAGGT
CGTTCGCTCCAAGCTGGGCTGTGTGCACGAACCCCCCGTTCAGCCCGACCGCTGCGCCTTATCCGGTAAC
TATCGTCTTGAGTCCAACCCGGTAAGACACGACTTATCGCCACTGGCAGCAGCCACTGGTAACAGGATTA
GCAGAGCGAGGTATGTAGGCGGTGCTACAGAGTTCTTGAAGTGGTGGCCTAACTACGGCTACACTAGAAG
AACAGTATTTGGTATCTGCGCTCTGCTGAAGCCAGTTACCTTCGGAAAAAGAGTTGGTAGCTCTTGATCC
GGCAAACAAACCACCGCTGGTAGCGGTGGTTTTTTTGTTTGCAAGCAGCAGATTACGCGCAGAAAAAAAG
GATCTCAAGAAGATCCTTTGATCTTTTCTACGGGGTCTGACGCTCAGTGGAACGAAAACTCACGTTAAGG
GATTTTGGTCATGAGATTATCAAAAAGGATCTTCACCTAGATCCTTTTAAATTAAAAATGAAGTTTTAAA
TCAATCTAAAGTATATATGAGTAAACTTGGTCTGACAGTTACCAATGCTTAATCAGTGAGGCACCTATCT
CAGCGATCTGTCTATTTCGTTCATCCATAGTTGCCTGACTCCCCGTCGTGTAGATAACTACGATACGGGA
GGGCTTACCATCTGGCCCCAGTGCTGCAATGATACCGCGAGACCCACGCTCACCGGCTCCAGATTTATCA
GCAATAAACCAGCCAGCCGGAAGGGCCGAGCGCAGAAGTGGTCCTGCAACTTTATCCGCCTCCATCCAGT
CTATTAATTGTTGCCGGGAAGCTAGAGTAAGTAGTTCGCCAGTTAATAGTTTGCGCAACGTTGTTGCCAT
TGCTACAGGCATCGTGGTGTCACGCTCGTCGTTTGGTATGGCTTCATTCAGCTCCGGTTCCCAACGATCA
AGGCGAGTTACATGATCCCCCATGTTGTGCAAAAAAGCGGTTAGCTCCTTCGGTCCTCCGATCGTTGTCA
GAAGTAAGTTGGCCGCAGTGTTATCACTCATGGTTATGGCAGCACTGCATAATTCTCTTACTGTCATGCC
ATCCGTAAGATGCTTTTCTGTGACTGGTGAGTACTCAACCAAGTCATTCTGAGAATAGTGTATGCGGCGA
CCGAGTTGCTCTTGCCCGGCGTCAATACGGGATAATACCGCGCCACATAGCAGAACTTTAAAAGTGCTCA
TCATTGGAAAACGTTCTTCGGGGCGAAAACTCTCAAGGATCTTACCGCTGTTGAGATCCAGTTCGATGTA
ACCCACTCGTGCACCCAACTGATCTTCAGCATCTTTTACTTTCACCAGCGTTTCTGGGTGAGCAAAAACA
GGAAGGCAAAATGCCGCAAAAAAGGGAATAAGGGCGACACGGAAATGTTGAATACTCATACTCTTCCTTT
TTCAATATTATTGAAGCATTTATCAGGGTTATTGTCTCATGAGCGGATACATATTTGAATGTATTTAGAA
AAATAAACAAATAGGGGTTCCGCGCACATTTCCCCGAAAAGTGCCACCTGACGTCTAAGAAACCATTATT
ATCATGACATTAACCTATAAAAATAGGCGTATCACGAGGCCCTTTCGTCTCGCGCGTTTCGGTGATGACG
GTGAAAACCTCTGACACATGCAGCTCCCGGAGGAATGTGTGTCAGTTAGGGTGTGGAAAGTCCCCAGGCT
CCCCAGGCAGGCAGAAGTATGCAAAGCATGCATCTCAATTAGTCAGCAACCAGGTGTGGAAAGTCCCCAG
GCTCCCCAGCAGGCAGAAGTATGCAAAGCATGCATCTCAATTAGTCAGCAACCATAGTCCCGCCCCTAAC
TCCGCCCATCCCGCCCCTAACTCCGCCCAGTTCCGCCCATTCTCCGCCCCATGGCTGACTAATTTTTTTT
ATTTATGCAGAGGCCGAGGCCGCCTCTGCCTCTGAGCTATTCCAGAAGTAGTGAGGAGGCTTTTTTGGAG
GCCTAGGCTTTTGCAAAAAGCTCCCGGGAGCTTGTATATCCATTTTCGTCCCGGAGACGGTCACAGCTTG
TCTGTAAGCGGATGCCGGGAGCAGACAAGCCCGTCAGGGCGCGTCAGCGGGTGTTGGCGGGTGTCGGGGC
TGGCTTAACTATGCGGCATCAGAGCAGATTGTACTGAGAGTGCACCATATGCGGTGTGAAATACCGCACA
GATGCGTAAGGAGAAAATACCGCATCAGGAAATTGTAAGCGTTAATATTTTGTTAAAATTCGCGTTAAAT
TTTTGTTAAATCAGCTCATTTTTTAACCAATAGGCCGAAATCGGCAAAATCCCTTATAAATCAAAAGAAT
AGACCGAGATAGGGT
[37 nt withheld, positions 7086-7122]
AAAGAACGTGGACTCCAACGTCAAAGG
[49 nt withheld, positions 7150-7198]
T
[91 nt withheld, positions 7200-7290]
G
[124 nt withheld, positions 7292-7415]
CCATTCGCCATTCAGGCTGCGCAACTGTTGGGAAGGGCGATCGGTGCGGGCCTCTTCGCTATTACGCCAG
CTGGCGAAAGGGGGATGTGCTGCAAGGCGATTAAGTTGGGTAACGCCAGGGTTTTCCCAGTCACGACGTT
GTAAAACGACGGCCAGTGAATT
