>Addgene plasmid #72050 | Unc5a.a-AP-His | addgene partial sequence | sequence record 137602 | SV40pA-R 5'-GAAATTTGTGATGCTATTGC-3'
ATAAGATCTCTAGATTAATGGTGATGGTGATGATGACCCGGGTGCGCGGCGTCGGTGGTGCCGGCGGGGG
GCGCCAGGTCGCAGGCGGTGTAGGGCTCCAGGCAGGCGGCGAAGGCCATGACGTGCGCTATGAAGGTCTG
CTCCTGCACGCCGTGAACCAGGTGCGCCTGCGGGCCGCGCGCGAACACCGCCACGTCCTCGCCTGCGTGG
GTCTCTTCGTCCAGGGGCACTGCTGACTGCTGCCGATACTCGGGGCTCCCGCTCTCGCTCTCGGTAACAT
CCGGCCGGGCGCCGTCCTTGAGCACATAGCCTGGACCGTTTCCGTATAGGAGGACCGTGTAGGCCTTCCT
GTCCCGGGCCTTGCCAGGGGCCAGCCCGAAGATGGAGCTCCCTCGCAGGGGGTAGCCTCCGAAGGAGAAG
ACGTGGGAGTGGTCGGCAGTGACGAGGCTCAGCGTGTCCTCCTCGCTGGTGAGCTGGCCCGCCCTCTCAA
TGGCGTCGTCGAACATGATCGTCTCAGTCAGTGCCCGGTAAGCCCTGCTTTCATGATGACCATGGTCGAT
GCGACCACCCTCCACGAAGAGGAAGAAGCCGCGGGGGTTCCTGCTCAGCAGGCGCAGGGCAGCCTCTGTC
ATCTCCATCAGGGAGGGGTCCAGTGTGGAGTCTCGGTGGATCTCGTATTTCATGTCTCCAGGCTCAAAGA
GACCCATGAGATGGGTCACAGACGGGTCCAGGGAAGCCTGCATGAGCTCAGTGCGGTTCCACACATACCG
GGCACCCTGGCGCTTCGCCAGCCATTCCTGCACCAGATTCTTCCCGTCCAGCCTGGTCCCACCTTGGCTG
TAGTCATCTGG
