>Addgene plasmid #72050 | Unc5a.a-AP-His | addgene partial sequence | sequence record 139144 | pMRB101-F 5'-aagatgcaggcagctgagtt-3'
ACTCCCGTTGCGGTGCTGTTAACGGTGGAGGGCAGTGTAGTCTGAGCAGTACTCGTTGCTGCCGCGCGCG
CCACCAGACATAATAGCTGACAGACTAACAGACTGTTCCTTTCCATGGGTCTTTTCTGCAGAAGCTTGAA
TTCTCGAGGATCCGCGGCCGCGCCACCATGGCCGTCCGGCCCGGCCTGTGGCCAGCGCTCCTGGGCATAG
TCCTCACTGCCTGGCTTCGTGGTTCGGGTGCCCAGCAGAGTGCCACAGTGGCCAACCCAGTGCCTGGTGC
CAACCCGGACCTGCTGCCCCACTTCCTGGTAGAGCCGGAGGACGTGTACATTGTCAAGAACAAGCCCGTG
CTGCTGGTGTGCAAGGCTGTGCCCGCCACCCAGATCTTCTTCAAGTGCAACGGGGAATGGGTTCGCCAGG
TCGATCACGTCATTGAACGCAGCACTGACGGCAGCAGCGGATTGCCAACCATGGAGGTCCGGATCAACGT
ATCAAGGCAGCAGGTCGAGAAAGTGTTTGGGCTGGAGGAGTACTGGTGCCAGTGTGTGGCATGGAGCTCC
TCAGGAACCACCAAAAGCCAGAAGGCCTACATCCGGATTGCCTATTTGCGCAAGAACTTTGAGCAGGAGC
CGCTGGCCAAGGAAGTGTCACTGGAGCAAGGCATTGTGCTACCTTGTCGCCCCCCGGAAGGAATCCCCCC
AGCTGAGGTGGAGTGGCTCCGAAATGAGGACCTCGTGGACCCCTCCCTCGACCCCAATGTGTACATCACA
CGGGAGCACAGCCTAGTCGTGCGGCAGGCCCGCCTGGCCGACACTGCCAACTACACCTGCGTGGCCAAGA
ACATCGTGGCC
